Addgene plasmid #122099: pAAV-EF1α1.1-Chronos-tdTomato
Purpose: AAV-mediated expression of Chronos-tdTomato under the EF1α promoter (1.1kb short version). tdTomato has codons varied to reduce recombination. Using SV40 pA signal.
Depositing lab: Edward Boyden. Depositing organization: Massachusetts Institute of Technology. Publication: Independent optical excitation of distinct neural populations. Klapoetke NC, Murata Y, Kim SS, Pulver SR, Birdsey-Benson A, Cho YK, Morimoto TK, Chuong AS, Carpenter EJ, Tian Z, Wang J, Xie Y, Yan Z, Zhang Y, Chow BY, Surek B, Melkonian M, Jayaraman V, Constantine-Paton M, Wong GK, Boyden ES. Nat Methods. 2014 Mar;11(3):338-46. doi: 10.1038/nmeth.2836. Epub 2014 Feb 9. PubMed 24509633.
Backbone
  Vector backbone: pAAV-EF1α1.1
  Backbone manufacturer: Scott Sternson lab
  Backbone size w/o insert (bp): 4974
  Total vector size (bp): 7395
  Vector type: Mammalian Expression, AAV
Growth in bacteria
  Bacterial resistance: Ampicillin, 100 μg/mL
  Growth temperature: 37°C
  Growth strain: NEB Stable
  Growth instructions: Can use DH5alpha at 37°C or Stbl3 at 30°C. Carbenicillin is preferred over ampicillin. In DH5alpha this plasmid may act more like a high copy plasmid, although in Stbl3 it may act more like a low copy plasmid.
  Copy number: High Copy
Gene/Insert
  Gene/Insert name: Chronos-tdTomato (alt names: Stigeoclonium helveticum channelrhodopsin-tdTomato; ChR90-tdTomato)
  Species: Synthetic; Stigeoclonium helveticum
  Insert size (bp): 2421
  GenBank ID: KF992040
  Promoter: EF1α (1.1 kb short version)
  Tag / fusion protein: tdTomato (C terminal on insert)
  Cloning method: Restriction Enzyme; 5′ cloning site BamHI (not destroyed); 3′ cloning site EcoRI (not destroyed)
  Sequencing primers: 5′ ggatcttggttcattctcaag; 3′ aaagagacagcaaccagg
Terms and licenses: Academic/Nonprofit Terms; Industry Terms: Not Available to Industry
Depositor comments: The plasmid is fully sequenced in the coding sequence regions (opsin-fluorophore and important flanking regions). Multiple digestions were done to verify the vector structure. The construct was tested in vitro.
How to cite: pAAV-EF1α1.1-Chronos-tdTomato was a gift from Edward Boyden (Addgene plasmid # 122099 ; http://n2t.net/addgene:122099 ; RRID:Addgene_122099)
