[The description below was written by a language model from this plasmid's Addgene catalogue record and pLannotate feature annotations shown in this document.]
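Description:
pAAV-EF1α1.1-Chronos-tdTomato is a 7.4 kb AAV transfer plasmid for mammalian expression, built on the pAAV-EF1α1.1 backbone. It is propagated in E. coli through a high-copy ColE1/pUC-type origin and selected with the β-lactamase (AmpR) marker. An f1 phage origin is also present. Two AAV2 inverted terminal repeats flank the expression cassette. These are the cis elements needed to replicate and package the intervening DNA into recombinant AAV particles when rep, cap and helper functions are supplied in trans. The recommendation of recombination-deficient growth strains fits the known instability of ITRs in bacteria.

Between the ITRs, a 1.1 kb short version of the human EF1α promoter (annotated as the core promoter plus portions of EF-1α intron A) drives constitutive expression of Chronos. Chronos is the channelrhodopsin from the green alga Stigeoclonium helveticum, also called ChR90, and it is fused at its C terminus to tdTomato. The insert is about 2.4 kb and sits between retained BamHI and EcoRI sites. The two tdTomato repeats carry varied codons to reduce recombination between the tandem copies. The opsin itself is not named in the automated feature table. Only a short stretch is flagged as a CoChR fragment, most likely reflecting local similarity between channelrhodopsins rather than a second opsin. Downstream, a WPRE enhances transcript stability and expression, and an SV40 polyadenylation signal terminates the message. The small lacZα, lacI, MCS and large T antigen fragments appear to be backbone or annotation remnants.

The construct is intended for optogenetics: viral or plasmid delivery of a light-gated cation channel for optical excitation of neurons, with red fluorescence marking the expressing cells. The depositor reports that the coding regions were sequenced and that the construct was tested in vitro.
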