Features (pLannotate 1.2.2; 17 found; start..end, strand, type, name):
    182..770     -  rep_origin     ori: high-copy-number ColE1/pMB1/pBR322/pUC origin of replication
    941..1801    -  CDS            AmpR: β-lactamase; bla; confers resistance to ampicillin, carbenicillin, and related antibiotics
   1802..1906    -  promoter       AmpR promoter: bla
   1959..2387    -  rep_origin     f1 ori (sequence partly withheld): f1 bacteriophage origin of replication; arrow indicates direction of (+) strand synthesis
   2392..2461    -  CDS            lacZα (fragment): LacZα fragment of β-galactosidase; lacZ fragment
   2456..2588    -  repeat_region  AAV2 ITR (fragment): inverted terminal repeat of adeno-associated virus serotype 2 inverted
   2680..2891    +  promoter       EF-1α core promoter: core promoter for human elongation factor EF-1α
   2892..3001    +  intron         EF-1α intron A (fragment): intron upstream of the start codon of human EF-1α
   3627..3830    +  intron         EF-1α intron A: truncated intron upstream of the start codon of human EF-1α
   4478..4505    +  CDS            CoChR (fragment): high-photocurrent channelrhodopsin from Chloromonas oogama (Shemesh et al., 2017)
   4845..6269    +  CDS            tdTomato: tdTomato is a basic (constitutively fluorescent) orange fluorescent protein published in 2004, derived from Discosoma sp.. It is reported to be a somewhat slowly-maturing tandem dimer with low acid sensitivity.
   6273..6297    +  misc_feature   MCS (fragment): pBluescript multiple cloning site
   6297..6885    +  misc_feature   WPRE: woodchuck hepatitis virus posttranscriptional regulatory element
   6928..7049    -  polyA_signal   SV40 poly(A) signal: SV40 polyadenylation signal
   7072..7140    -  CDS            large T antigen (fragment): large T antigen from SV40 (simian virus 40)
   7211..7344    +  repeat_region  AAV2 ITR: inverted terminal repeat of adeno-associated virus serotype 2 inverted
   7338..7394    -  CDS            lacI (fragment): lac repressor; lacI; The lac repressor binds to the lac operator to inhibit transcription in E. coli. This inhibition can be relieved by adding lactose or isopropyl-β-D-thiogalactopyranoside (IPTG).
>Addgene plasmid #122099 | pAAV-EF1α1.1-Chronos-tdTomato | addgene full sequence | sequence record 242263 | Addgene NGS Result
CTTCCGCTTCCTCGCTCACTGACTCGCTGCGCTCGGTCGTTCGGCTGCGGCGAGCGGTATCAGCTCACTC
AAAGGCGGTAATACGGTTATCCACAGAATCAGGGGATAACGCAGGAAAGAACATGTGAGCAAAAGGCCAG
CAAAAGGCCAGGAACCGTAAAAAGGCCGCGTTGCTGGCGTTTTTCCATAGGCTCCGCCCCCCTGACGAGC
ATCACAAAAATCGACGCTCAAGTCAGAGGTGGCGAAACCCGACAGGACTATAAAGATACCAGGCGTTTCC
CCCTGGAAGCTCCCTCGTGCGCTCTCCTGTTCCGACCCTGCCGCTTACCGGATACCTGTCCGCCTTTCTC
CCTTCGGGAAGCGTGGCGCTTTCTCATAGCTCACGCTGTAGGTATCTCAGTTCGGTGTAGGTCGTTCGCT
CCAAGCTGGGCTGTGTGCACGAACCCCCCGTTCAGCCCGACCGCTGCGCCTTATCCGGTAACTATCGTCT
TGAGTCCAACCCGGTAAGACACGACTTATCGCCACTGGCAGCAGCCACTGGTAACAGGATTAGCAGAGCG
AGGTATGTAGGCGGTGCTACAGAGTTCTTGAAGTGGTGGCCTAACTACGGCTACACTAGAAGAACAGTAT
TTGGTATCTGCGCTCTGCTGAAGCCAGTTACCTTCGGAAAAAGAGTTGGTAGCTCTTGATCCGGCAAACA
AACCACCGCTGGTAGCGGTGGTTTTTTTGTTTGCAAGCAGCAGATTACGCGCAGAAAAAAAGGATCTCAA
GAAGATCCTTTGATCTTTTCTACGGGGTCTGACGCTCAGTGGAACGAAAACTCACGTTAAGGGATTTTGG
TCATGAGATTATCAAAAAGGATCTTCACCTAGATCCTTTTAAATTAAAAATGAAGTTTTAAATCAATCTA
AAGTATATATGAGTAAACTTGGTCTGACAGTTACCAATGCTTAATCAGTGAGGCACCTATCTCAGCGATC
TGTCTATTTCGTTCATCCATAGTTGCCTGACTCCCCGTCGTGTAGATAACTACGATACGGGAGGGCTTAC
CATCTGGCCCCAGTGCTGCAATGATACCGCGAGACCCACGCTCACCGGCTCCAGATTTATCAGCAATAAA
CCAGCCAGCCGGAAGGGCCGAGCGCAGAAGTGGTCCTGCAACTTTATCCGCCTCCATCCAGTCTATTAAT
TGTTGCCGGGAAGCTAGAGTAAGTAGTTCGCCAGTTAATAGTTTGCGCAACGTTGTTGCCATTGCTACAG
GCATCGTGGTGTCACGCTCGTCGTTTGGTATGGCTTCATTCAGCTCCGGTTCCCAACGATCAAGGCGAGT
TACATGATCCCCCATGTTGTGCAAAAAAGCGGTTAGCTCCTTCGGTCCTCCGATCGTTGTCAGAAGTAAG
TTGGCCGCAGTGTTATCACTCATGGTTATGGCAGCACTGCATAATTCTCTTACTGTCATGCCATCCGTAA
GATGCTTTTCTGTGACTGGTGAGTACTCAACCAAGTCATTCTGAGAATAGTGTATGCGGCGACCGAGTTG
CTCTTGCCCGGCGTCAATACGGGATAATACCGCGCCACATAGCAGAACTTTAAAAGTGCTCATCATTGGA
AAACGTTCTTCGGGGCGAAAACTCTCAAGGATCTTACCGCTGTTGAGATCCAGTTCGATGTAACCCACTC
GTGCACCCAACTGATCTTCAGCATCTTTTACTTTCACCAGCGTTTCTGGGTGAGCAAAAACAGGAAGGCA
AAATGCCGCAAAAAAGGGAATAAGGGCGACACGGAAATGTTGAATACTCATACTCTTCCTTTTTCAATAT
TATTGAAGCATTTATCAGGGTTATTGTCTCATGAGCGGATACATATTTGAATGTATTTAGAAAAATAAAC
AAATAGGGGTTCCGCGCACATTTCCCCGAAAAGTGCCACCTAAATTGTAAGCGTTAATATTTTGTTAAAA
TTCGCGTTAAATTTTTGTTAAATCAGCTCATTTTTTAACCAATAGGCCGAAATCGGCAAAATCCCTTATA
AATCAAAAGAATAGACCGAGATAGGGT
[37 nt withheld, positions 2058-2094]
AAAGAACGTGGACTCCAACGTCAAAGG
[49 nt withheld, positions 2122-2170]
T
[91 nt withheld, positions 2172-2262]
G
[124 nt withheld, positions 2264-2387]
CCCATTCGCCATTCAGGCTGCGCAACTGTTGGGAAGGGCGATCGGTGCGGGCCTCTTCGCTATTACGCCA
GCTGCGCGCTCGCTCGCTCACTGAGGCCGCCCGGGCAAAGCCCGGGCGTCGGGCGACCTTTGGTCGCCCG
GCCTCAGTGAGCGAGCGAGCGCGCAGAGAGGGAGTGGCCAACTCCATCACTAGGGGTTCCTTGTAGTTAA
TGATTAACCCGCCATGCTACTTATCTACGTAGCCATGCTCTAGGAAGATCGTAGGTTAATTAAGGCTCCG
GTGCCCGTCAGTGGGCAGAGCGCACATCGCCCACAGTCCCCGAGAAGTTGGGGGGAGGGGTCGGCAATTG
AACCGGTGCCTAGAGAAGGTGGCGCGGGGTAAACTGGGAAAGTGATGTCGTGTACTGGCTCCGCCTTTTT
CCCGAGGGTGGGGGAGAACCGTATATAAGTGCAGTAGTCGCCGTGAACGTTCTTTTTCGCAACGGGTTTG
CCGCCAGAACACAGGTAAGTGCCGTGTGTGGTTCCCGCGGGCCTGGCCTCTTTACGGGTTATGGCCCTTG
CGTGCCTTGAATTACTTCCACCTGGCTGCAGTACGTGATTCTTGATCCCGAGCTTCGGGTTGGAAGTGGG
TGGGAGAGTTCGAGGCCTTGCGCTTAAGGAGCCCCTTCGCCTCGTGCTTGAGTTGAGGCCTGGCCTGGGC
GCTGGGGCCGCCGCGTGCGAATCTGGTGGCACCTTCGCGCCTGTCTCGCTGCTTTCGATAAGTCTCTAGC
CATTTAAAATTTTTGATGACCTGCTGCGACGCTTTTTTTCTGGCAAGATAGTCTTGTAAATGCGGGCCAA
GATCTGCACACTGGTATTTCGGTTTTTGGGGCCGCGGGCGGCGACGGGGCCCGTGCGTCCCAGCGCACAT
GTTCGACGAGGCGGGGCCTGCGAGCGCGGCCACCGAGAATCGGACGGGGGTAGTCTCAAGCTGGCCGGCC
TGCTCTGGTGCCTGGCCTCGCGCCGCCGTGTATCGCCCCGCCCTGGGCGGCAAGGCTGGCCCGGTCGGCA
CCAGTTGCGTGAGCGGAAAGATGGCCGCTTCCCGGCCCTGCTGCAGGGAGCTCAAAATGGAGGACGCGGC
GCTCGGGAGAGCGGGCGGGTGAGTCACCCACACAAAGGAAAAGGGCCTTTCCGTCCTCAGCCGTCGCTTC
ATGTGACTCCACGGAGTACCGGGCGCCGTCCAGGCACCTCGATTAGTTCTCGAGCTTTTGGAGTACGTCG
TCTTTAGGTTGGGGGGAGGGGTTTTATGCGATGGAGTTTCCCCACACTGAGTGGGTGGAGACTGAAGTTA
GGCCAGCTTGGCACTTGATGTAATTCTCCTTGGAATTTGCCCTTTTTGAGTTTGGATCTTGGTTCATTCT
CAAGCCTCAGACAGTGGTTCAAAGTTTTTTTCTTCCATTTCAGGTGTCGTGAGGATCCGCCACCATGGAA
ACAGCCGCCACAATGACCCACGCCTTTATCTCAGCCGTGCCTAGCGCCGAAGCCACAATTAGAGGCCTGC
TGAGCGCCGCAGCAGTGGTGACACCAGCAGCAGACGCTCACGGAGAAACCTCTAACGCCACAACAGCCGG
AGCCGATCACGGTTGCTTCCCCCACATCAACCACGGAACCGAGCTGCAGCACAAGATCGCAGTGGGACTC
CAGTGGTTCACCGTGATCGTGGCTATCGTGCAGCTCATCTTCTACGGTTGGCACAGCTTCAAGGCCACAA
CCGGCTGGGAGGAGGTCTACGTCTGCGTGATCGAGCTCGTCAAGTGCTTCATCGAGCTGTTCCACGAGGT
CGACAGCCCAGCCACAGTGTACCAGACCAACGGAGGAGCCGTGATTTGGCTGCGGTACAGCATGTGGCTC
CTGACTTGCCCCGTGATCCTGATCCACCTGAGCAACCTGACCGGACTGCACGAAGAGTACAGCAAGCGGA
CCATGACCATCCTGGTGACCGACATCGGCAACATCGTGTGGGGGATCACAGCCGCCTTTACAAAGGGCCC
CCTGAAGATCCTGTTCTTCATGATCGGCCTGTTCTACGGCGTGACTTGCTTCTTCCAGATCGCCAAGGTG
TATATCGAGAGCTACCACACCCTGCCCAAAGGCGTCTGCCGGAAGATTTGCAAGATCATGGCCTACGTCT
TCTTCTGCTCTTGGCTGATGTTCCCCGTGATGTTCATCGCCGGACACGAGGGACTGGGCCTGATCACACC
TTACACCAGCGGAATCGGCCACCTGATCCTGGATCTGATCAGCAAGAACACTTGGGGCTTCCTGGGCCAC
CACCTGAGAGTGAAGATCCACGAGCACATCCTGATCCACGGCGACATCCGGAAGACAACCACCATCAACG
TGGCCGGCGAGAACATGGAGATCGAGACCTTCGTCGACGAGGAGGAGGAGGGAGGAGTGGCGGCACCGGT
AGTAGCAGTGAGTAAGGGCGAGGAAGTGATCAAAGAGTTCATGCGGTTTAAGGTGAGAATGGAAGGAAGC
ATGAACGGCCACGAGTTCGAAATTGAGGGAGAAGGAGAGGGACGGCCCTACGAGGGCACCCAGACAGCCA
AGCTGAAAGTGACAAAGGGCGGGCCTCTGCCATTCGCTTGGGACATCCTGAGCCCACAGTTTATGTACGG
CTCCAAGGCCTATGTGAAACATCCAGCTGACATTCCCGATTATAAGAAACTGAGCTTCCCCGAGGGGTTT
AAGTGGGAAAGAGTGATGAACTTCGAGGACGGAGGCCTGGTGACTGTGACCCAGGACAGCTCCCTGCAGG
ATGGGACCCTGATCTACAAGGTGAAAATGAGAGGGACAAATTTTCCCCCTGATGGACCTGTGATGCAGAA
GAAAACTATGGGATGGGAGGCCTCCACCGAAAGGCTGTATCCACGCGACGGGGTGCTGAAAGGAGAAATC
CACCAGGCTCTGAAGCTGAAAGATGGGGGACATTACCTGGTGGAGTTCAAGACAATCTACATGGCCAAGA
AACCTGTGCAGCTGCCAGGCTACTATTACGTGGACACAAAACTGGATATCACTTCACACAACGAGGACTA
CACTATTGTGGAGCAGTATGAACGGAGCGAGGGGAGACACCATCTGTTCCTGGGCCATGGGACTGGAAGT
ACCGGCTCAGGGTCTAGTGGAACCGCCTCAAGCGAGGATAACAATATGGCTGTGATCAAAGAGTTCATGA
GGTTTAAGGTGCGCATGGAGGGCAGCATGAATGGGCACGAATTTGAGATTGAAGGAGAGGGCGAAGGGAG
GCCTTACGAGGGCACACAGACTGCCAAGCTGAAAGTGACCAAGGGAGGACCACTGCCTTTCGCTTGGGAT
ATCCTGTCTCCTCAGTTTATGTACGGAAGTAAGGCCTATGTCAAGCATCCCGCTGACATTCCTGATTACA
AGAAACTGTCTTTCCCAGAGGGCTTTAAGTGGGAGAGAGTGATGAATTTTGAAGATGGAGGCCTGGTGAC
CGTGACACAGGACTCCTCTCTGCAGGATGGCACTCTGATCTACAAAGTCAAAATGCGCGGCACCAATTTT
CCACCCGATGGGCCCGTGATGCAGAAGAAAACAATGGGGTGGGAGGCCAGCACTGAACGGCTGTATCCTA
GAGACGGAGTGCTGAAGGGCGAAATCCACCAGGCCCTGAAGCTGAAAGACGGCGGCCACTACCTGGTGGA
GTTCAAAACCATCTACATGGCCAAGAAACCAGTGCAGCTGCCCGGCTATTACTATGTGGACACCAAGCTG
GATATCACATCCCACAATGAAGACTACACCATTGTGGAACAGTATGAGAGGTCTGAAGGACGCCACCATC
TGTTTCTGTACGGCATGGATGAGCTGTATAAGTAAGAATTCGATATCAAGCTTATCGATAATCAACCTCT
GGATTACAAAATTTGTGAAAGATTGACTGGTATTCTTAACTATGTTGCTCCTTTTACGCTATGTGGATAC
GCTGCTTTAATGCCTTTGTATCATGCTATTGCTTCCCGTATGGCTTTCATTTTCTCCTCCTTGTATAAAT
CCTGGTTGCTGTCTCTTTATGAGGAGTTGTGGCCCGTTGTCAGGCAACGTGGCGTGGTGTGCACTGTGTT
TGCTGACGCAACCCCCACTGGTTGGGGCATTGCCACCACCTGTCAGCTCCTTTCCGGGACTTTCGCTTTC
CCCCTCCCTATTGCCACGGCGGAACTCATCGCCGCCTGCCTTGCCCGCTGCTGGACAGGGGCTCGGCTGT
TGGGCACTGACAATTCCGTGGTGTTGTCGGGGAAATCATCGTCCTTTCCTTGGCTGCTCGCCTGTGTTGC
CACCTGGATTCTGCGCGGGACGTCCTTCTGCTACGTCCCTTCGGCCCTCAATCCAGCGGACCTTCCTTCC
CGCGGCCTGCTGCCGGCTCTGCGGCCTCTTCCGCGTCTTCGCCTTCGCCCTCAGACGAGTCGGATCTCCC
TTTGGGCCGCCTCCCCGCATCGATACCGTCGACCCGGGCGGCCGCTTCGAGCAGACATGATAAGATACAT
TGATGAGTTTGGACAAACCACAACTAGAATGCAGTGAAAAAAATGCTTTATTTGTGAAATTTGTGATGCT
ATTGCTTTATTTGTAACCATTATAAGCTGCAATAAACAAGTTAACAACAACAATTGCATTCATTTTATGT
TTCAGGTTCAGGGGGAGATGTGGGAGGTTTTTTAAAGCAAGTAAAACCTCTACAAATGTGGTAAAATCGA
TAAGGATCTTCCTAGAGCATGGCTACGTAGATAAGTAGCATGGCGGGTTAATCATTAACTACAAGGAACC
CCTAGTGATGGAGTTGGCCACTCCCTCTCTGCGCGCTCGCTCGCTCACTGAGGCCGGGCGACCAAAGGTC
GCCCGACGCCCGGGCTTTGCCCGGGCGGCCTCAGTGAGCGAGCGAGCGCGCAGCTGCATTAATGAATCGG
CCAACGCGCGGGGAGAGGCGGTTTGCGTATTGGGCGCT
